>Addgene plasmid #192466 | pEThT-RvCAHS3 | addgene full sequence | sequence record 378559 | Addgene NGS Result
CATATGCACCATCACCATCACCATGGATCAATGTCTTCCCGACAGAACCAGCAATCGTCCAGCCAACACT
CGTCCTCCAGCCAGCAAGGTGGTCAAGGTGGTCAAGGTGTTCAAGGAAGTTCCAGCTACTCGCGCACCGA
GGTCCACACCAGCAGTGGAGGACCTACCATCGGTGGAGCCCAGCGAACTGTCCCCGTCCCCCCTGGATCT
CACTCCGAGGTCCATGAGGAGCGTGAGGTCATCAAGCATGGTACCAAAACCGAAAGCGAGACCCACGTCG
TCACCGTCCCAGTGACAACTTTCGGCAGCACCAACATGGAATCTGTCCGAACCGGCTTCACCGTCACCCA
AGACAAGAACTTGACCGTTGCTGCTCCCAACATCGCTGCTCCCATCCACAGCAACCTCGACCTTAACCTC
GGCGGTGGAGCTCGCGCTGAAATTACCGCAGGGACCACCGTTGACTTGAGCAAGATCCAGCGCAAGGATT
TGGGACCTGAAGAGTATGCTCGCTACAAGGCCAAGGTCGAGCAACTGGCCAGGCAAGATGAGCAAGACGC
GGGTATGCGCGCTGCCCAGTACCGAGAGGAAGTGGAGCGTGATGCCGAACTCATCCGACAGATCTTGGAG
CGACAACACATCCGTGATCTTGAATTCCGCAAGGAAATGGTTGAGAACCAAGTCAACCGACAAGAGAGAG
AAATCCAGCTGGAGGCTGAGTACGCAATGCGAGCCCTCGAGCTTGAGCGCAATGCCGCTAAAGAGGCTTT
GGAAAGCGCCAAGGCCCAGACTAACGTCAATGTCAAGGTCGAGTCCGCTATTGGTACCACCGTCTCCAAG
GGTGCAATCCAGACTTCCGCCGACAAGAGCAGCACCACCAAGACTGGACCCACCACCGTCACTCAGATTA
AACATACCGAACAACACACTGAACGCCGATAGAATTCGATATCAAGCTTATCGATGCTAGCACTAGTCCT
AGGCTGGTTCCGCGTGGGTCCGAGAACCTGTACTTCCAGGGCTCCCCTATACTAGGTTATTGGAAAATTA
AGGGCCTTGTGCAACCCACTCGACTTCTTTTGGAATATCTTGAAGAAAAATATGAAGAGCATTTGTATGA
GCGCGATGAAGGTGATAAATGGCGAAACAAAAAGTTTGAATTGGGTTTGGAGTTTCCCAATCTTCCTTAT
TATATTGATGGTGATGTTAAATTAACACAGTCTATGGCCATCATACGTTATATAGCTGACAAGCACAACA
TGTTGGGTGGTTGTCCAAAAGAGCGTGCAGAGATTTCAATGCTTGAAGGAGCGGTTTTGGATATTAGATA
CGGTGTTTCGAGAATTGCATATAGTAAAGACTTTGAAACTCTCAAAGTTGATTTTCTTAGCAAGCTACCT
GAAATGCTGAAAATGTTCGAAGATCGTTTATGTCATAAAACATATTTAAATGGTGATCATGTAACCCATC
CTGACTTCATGTTGTATGACGCTCTTGATGTTGTTTTATACATGGACCCAATGTGCCTGGATGCGTTCCC
AAAATTAGTTTGTTTTAAAAAACGTATTGAAGCTATCCCACAAATTGATAAGTACTTGAAATCCAGCAAG
TATATAGCATGGCCTTTGCAGGGCTGGCAAGCCACGTTTGGTGGTGGCGACCATCCTCCAAAATAACTCG
AGCACCACCACCACCACCACTGAGATCCGGCTGCTAACAAAGCCCGAAAGGAAGCTGAGTTGGCTGCTGC
CACCGCTGAGCAATAACTAGCATAACCCCTTGGGGCCTCTAAACGGGTCTTGAGGGGTTTTTTGCTGAAA
GGAGGAACTATATCCGGATTGGCGAATGGG
[124 nt withheld, positions 1851-1974]
C
[91 nt withheld, positions 1976-2066]
A
[49 nt withheld, positions 2068-2116]
CCTTTGACGTTGGAGTCCACGTTCTTT
[37 nt withheld, positions 2144-2180]
ACCCTATCTCGGTCTATTCTTTTGATTTATAAGGGATTTTGCCGATTTCGGCCTATTGGTTAAAAAATGA
GCTGATTTAACAAAAATTTAACGCGAATTTTAACAAAATATTAACGCTTACAATTTAGGTGGCACTTTTC
GGGGAAATGTGCGCGGAACCCCTATTTGTTTATTTTTCTAAATACATTCAAATATGTATCCGCTCATGAG
ACAATAACCCTGATAAATGCTTCAATAATATTGAAAAAGGAAGAGTATGAGTATTCAACATTTCCGTGTC
GCCCTTATTCCCTTTTTTGCGGCATTTTGCCTTCCTGTTTTTGCTCACCCAGAAACGCTGGTGAAAGTAA
AAGATGCTGAAGATCAGTTGGGTGCACGAGTGGGTTACATCGAACTGGATCTCAACAGCGGTAAGATCCT
TGAGAGTTTTCGCCCCGAAGAACGTTTTCCAATGATGAGCACTTTTAAAGTTCTGCTATGTGGCGCGGTA
TTATCCCGTATTGACGCCGGGCAAGAGCAACTCGGTCGCCGCATACACTATTCTCAGAATGACTTGGTTG
AGTACTCACCAGTCACAGAAAAGCATCTTACGGATGGCATGACAGTAAGAGAATTATGCAGTGCTGCCAT
AACCATGAGTGATAACACTGCGGCCAACTTACTTCTGACAACGATCGGAGGACCGAAGGAGCTAACCGCT
TTTTTGCACAACATGGGGGATCATGTAACTCGCCTTGATCGTTGGGAACCGGAGCTGAATGAAGCCATAC
CAAACGACGAGCGTGACACCACGATGCCTGCAGCAATGGCAACAACGTTGCGCAAACTATTAACTGGCGA
ACTACTTACTCTAGCTTCCCGGCAACAATTAATAGACTGGATGGAGGCGGATAAAGTTGCAGGACCACTT
CTGCGCTCGGCCCTTCCGGCTGGCTGGTTTATTGCTGATAAATCTGGAGCCGGTGAGCGTGGGTCTCGCG
GTATCATTGCAGCACTGGGGCCAGATGGTAAGCCCTCCCGTATCGTAGTTATCTACACGACGGGGAGTCA
GGCAACTATGGATGAACGAAATAGACAGATCGCTGAGATAGGTGCCTCACTGATTAAGCATTGGTAACTG
TCAGACCAAGTTTACTCATATATACTTTAGATTGATTTAAAACTTCATTTTTAATTTAAAAGGATCTAGG
TGAAGATCCTTTTTGATAATCTCATGACCAAAATCCCTTAACGTGAGTTTTCGTTCCACTGAGCGTCAGA
CCCCGTAGAAAAGATCAAAGGATCTTCTTGAGATCCTTTTTTTCTGCGCGTAATCTGCTGCTTGCAAACA
AAAAAACCACCGCTACCAGCGGTGGTTTGTTTGCCGGATCAAGAGCTACCAACTCTTTTTCCGAAGGTAA
CTGGCTTCAGCAGAGCGCAGATACCAAATACTGTCCTTCTAGTGTAGCCGTAGTTAGGCCACCACTTCAA
GAACTCTGTAGCACCGCCTACATACCTCGCTCTGCTAATCCTGTTACCAGTGGCTGCTGCCAGTGGCGAT
AAGTCGTGTCTTACCGGGTTGGACTCAAGACGATAGTTACCGGATAAGGCGCAGCGGTCGGGCTGAACGG
GGGGTTCGTGCACACAGCCCAGCTTGGAGCGAACGACCTACACCGAACTGAGATACCTACAGCGTGAGCT
ATGAGAAAGCGCCACGCTTCCCGAAGGGAGAAAGGCGGACAGGTATCCGGTAAGCGGCAGGGTCGGAACA
GGAGAGCGCACGAGGGAGCTTCCAGGGGGAAACGCCTGGTATCTTTATAGTCCTGTCGGGTTTCGCCACC
TCTGACTTGAGCGTCGATTTTTGTGATGCTCGTCAGGGGGGCGGAGCCTATGGAAAAACGCCAGCAACGC
GGCCTTTTTACGGTTCCTGGCCTTTTGCTGGCCTTTTGCTCACATGTTCTTTCCTGCGTTATCCCCTGAT
TCTGTGGATAACCGTATTACCGCCTTTGAGTGAGCTGATACCGCTCGCCGCAGCCGAACGACCGAGCGCA
GCGAGTCAGTGAGCGAGGAAGCGGAAGAGCGCCTGATGCGGTATTTTCTCCTTACGCATCTGTGCGGTAT
TTCACACCGCAATGGTGCACTCTCAGTACAATCTGCTCTGATGCCGCATAGTTAAGCCAGTATACACTCC
GCTATCGCTACGTGACTGGGTCATGGCTGCGCCCCGACACCCGCCAACACCCGCTGACGCGCCCTGACGG
GCTTGTCTGCTCCCGGCATCCGCTTACAGACAAGCTGTGACCGTCTCCGGGAGCTGCATGTGTCAGAGGT
TTTCACCGTCATCACCGAAACGCGCGAGGCAGCTGCGGTAAAGCTCATCAGCGTGGTCGTGAAGCGATTC
ACAGATGTCTGCCTGTTCATCCGCGTCCAGCTCGTTGAGTTTCTCCAGAAGCGTTAATGTCTGGCTTCTG
ATAAAGCGGGCCATGTTAAGGGCGGTTTTTTCCTGTTTGGTCACTGATGCCTCCGTGTAAGGGGGATTTC
TGTTCATGGGGGTAATGATACCGATGAAACGAGAGAGGATGCTCACGATACGGGTTACTGATGATGAACA
TGCCCGGTTACTGGAACGTTGTGAGGGTAAACAACTGGCGGTATGGATGCGGCGGGACCAGAGAAAAATC
ACTCAGGGTCAATGCCAGCGCTTCGTTAATACAGATGTAGGTGTTCCACAGGGTAGCCAGCAGCATCCTG
CGATGCAGATCCGGAACATAATGGTGCAGGGCGCTGACTTCCGCGTTTCCAGACTTTACGAAACACGGAA
ACCGAAGACCATTCATGTTGTTGCTCAGGTCGCAGACGTTTTGCAGCAGCAGTCGCTTCACGTTCGCTCG
CGTATCGGTGATTCATTCTGCTAACCAGTAAGGCAACCCCGCCAGCCTAGCCGGGTCCTCAACGACAGGA
GCACGATCATGCGCACCCGTGGGGCCGCCATGCCGGCGATAATGGCCTGCTTCTCGCCGAAACGTTTGGT
GGCGGGACCAGTGACGAAGGCTTGAGCGAGGGCGTGCAAGATTCCGAATACCGCAAGCGACAGGCCGATC
ATCGTCGCGCTCCAGCGAAAGCGGTCCTCGCCGAAAATGACCCAGAGCGCTGCCGGCACCTGTCCTACGA
GTTGCATGATAAAGAAGACAGTCATAAGTGCGGCGACGATAGTCATGCCCCGCGCCCACCGGAAGGAGCT
GACTGGGTTGAAGGCTCTCAAGGGCATCGGTCGAGATCCCGGTGCCTAATGAGTGAGCTAACTTACATTA
ATTGCGTTGCGCTCACTGCCCGCTTTCCAGTCGGGAAACCTGTCGTGCCAGCTGCATTAATGAATCGGCC
AACGCGCGGGGAGAGGCGGTTTGCGTATTGGGCGCCAGGGTGGTTTTTCTTTTCACCAGTGAGACGGGCA
ACAGCTGATTGCCCTTCACCGCCTGGCCCTGAGAGAGTTGCAGCAAGCGGTCCACGCTGGTTTGCCCCAG
CAGGCGAAAATCCTGTTTGATGGTGGTTAACGGCGGGATATAACATGAGCTGTCTTCGGTATCGTCGTAT
CCCACTACCGAGATATCCGCACCAACGCGCAGCCCGGACTCGGTAATGGCGCGCATTGCGCCCAGCGCCA
TCTGATCGTTGGCAACCAGCATCGCAGTGGGAACGATGCCCTCATTCAGCATTTGCATGGTTTGTTGAAA
ACCGGACATGGCACTCCAGTCGCCTTCCCGTTCCGCTATCGGCTGAATTTGATTGCGAGTGAGATATTTA
TGCCAGCCAGCCAGACGCAGACGCGCCGAGACAGAACTTAATGGGCCCGCTAACAGCGCGATTTGCTGGT
GACCCAATGCGACCAGATGCTCCACGCCCAGTCGCGTACCGTCTTCATGGGAGAAAATAATACTGTTGAT
GGGTGTCTGGTCAGAGACATCAAGAAATAACGCCGGAACATTAGTGCAGGCAGCTTCCACAGCAATGGCA
TCCTGGTCATCCAGCGGATAGTTAATGATCAGCCCACTGACGCGTTGCGCGAGAAGATTGTGCACCGCCG
CTTTACAGGCTTCGACGCCGCTTCGTTCTACCATCGACACCACCACGCTGGCACCCAGTTGATCGGCGCG
AGATTTAATCGCCGCGACAATTTGCGACGGCGCGTGCAGGGCCAGACTGGAGGTGGCAACGCCAATCAGC
AACGACTGTTTGCCCGCCAGTTGTTGTGCCACGCGGTTGGGAATGTAATTCAGCTCCGCCATCGCCGCTT
CCACTTTTTCCCGCGTTTTCGCAGAAACGTGGCTGGCCTGGTTCACCACGCGGGAAACGGTCTGATAAGA
GACACCGGCATACTCTGCGACATCGTATAACGTTACTGGTTTCACATTCACCACCCTGAATTGACTCTCT
TCCGGGCGCTATCATGCCATACCGCGAAAGGTTTTGCGCCATTCGATGGTGTCCGGGATCTCGACGCTCT
CCCTTATGCGACTCCTGCATTAGGAAGCAGCCCAGTAGTAGGTTGAGGCCGTTGAGCACCGCCGCCGCAA
GGAATGGTGCATGCAAGGAGATGGCGCCCAACAGTCCCCCGGCCACGGGGCCTGCCACCATACCCACGCC
GAAACAAGCGCTCATGAGCCCGAAGTGGCGAGCCCGATCTTCCCCATCGGTGATGTCGGCGATATAGGCG
CCAGCAACCGCACCTGTGGCGCCGGTGATGCCGGCCACGATGCGTCCGGCGTAGAGGATCGAGATCTCGA
TCCCGCGAAATTAATACGACTCACTATAGGGGAATTGTGAGCGGATAACAATTCCCCTCTAGAAATAATT
TTGTTTAACTTTAAGAAGGAGATATA
Features (pLannotate 1.2.2; 22 found; start..end, strand, type, name):
      7..24      +  CDS            6xHis: 6xHis affinity tag
     82..939     +  CDS            CAHS3 (fragment): CAHS3_RAMVA - Experimental evidence at protein level: Swiss-Prot protein existence level 1. Cytoplasmic heat soluble protein acting as a molecular shield in water-deficient condition (PubMed:22937162). Tardigrade-specific intrinsically disordered proteins (TDPs) are essential for desiccation tolerance by forming non-crystalline amorphous solids upon desiccation, and this vitrified state mirrors their protective capabilities (By similarity). From Ramazzottius varieornatus (Water bear) (Tardigrade).
    942..965     +  misc_feature   MCS (fragment): pBluescript multiple cloning site
   1023..1676    +  CDS            GST: glutathione S-transferase from Schistosoma japonicum
   1683..1700    +  CDS            9xHis (fragment): 9xHis affinity tag
   1710..1759    +  CDS            SET1 (fragment): solubility-enhancement tag derived from T7 phage gene 10B
   1767..1814    +  terminator     T7 terminator: transcription terminator for bacteriophage T7 RNA polymerase
   1851..2279    +  rep_origin     f1 ori (sequence partly withheld): f1 bacteriophage origin of replication; arrow indicates direction of (+) strand synthesis
   2332..2436    +  promoter       AmpR promoter: bla
   2437..3297    +  CDS            AmpR: β-lactamase; bla; confers resistance to ampicillin, carbenicillin, and related antibiotics
   3468..4056    +  rep_origin     ori: high-copy-number ColE1/pMB1/pBR322/pUC origin of replication
   4242..4381    -  misc_feature   bom: basis of mobility region from pBR322
   4483..4674    -  CDS            rop: Rop protein, which maintains plasmids at low copy number; rop
   4691..5071    +  CDS            YPB1_ECOLX: Protein predicted: Swiss-Prot protein existence level 4. From Escherichia coli.
   5143..5434    -  CDS            TcR (fragment): tetracycline efflux protein; tet; confers resistance to tetracycline
   5449..5470    -  protein_bind   CAP binding site: CAP binding activates transcription in the presence of cAMP. E. coli catabolite activator protein
   5483..6565    -  CDS            lacI: lac repressor; lacI; The lac repressor binds to the lac operator to inhibit transcription in E. coli. This inhibition can be relieved by adding lactose or isopropyl-β-D-thiogalactopyranoside (IPTG).
   6566..6643    -  promoter       lacI promoter: lacI
   6651..6930    -  CDS            TcR (fragment): tetracycline efflux protein; tet; confers resistance to tetracycline
   6952..6970    +  promoter       T7 promoter: promoter for bacteriophage T7 RNA polymerase
   6971..6995    +  protein_bind   lac operator: The lac repressor binds to the lac operator to inhibit transcription in E. coli. This inhibition can be relieved by adding lactose or isopropyl-β-D-thiogalactopyranoside (IPTG). lac repressor encoded by lacI
   7010..7032    +  RBS            RBS: efficient ribosome binding site from bacteriophage T7 gene 10 (Olins and Rangwala, 1989)
