[The description below was written by a language model from this plasmid's Addgene catalogue record and pLannotate feature annotations shown in this document.]
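Description:
pEThT-RvCAHS3 is a bacterial expression plasmid for producing CAHS3, a cytoplasmic abundant heat-soluble protein from the tardigrade Ramazzottius varieornatus. The pEThT backbone is a modified derivative of pET-22b(+). It is maintained in E. coli through a ColE1/pBR322-type origin accompanied by the bom site and the rop gene, which moderates copy number. Selection is by ampicillin via the bla gene, and an f1 origin is also present. Short tetracycline-resistance fragments flanking the lacI region appear to be non-functional pBR322 remnants.

Expression follows the standard pET arrangement. A T7 promoter with an adjacent lac operator and the T7 gene 10 ribosome binding site drive the open reading frame, and the plasmid-borne lacI gene supplies repressor. Transcription therefore requires a host providing T7 RNA polymerase and is induced with IPTG. The reading frame begins with a backbone-encoded N-terminal His6 tag for metal-affinity purification, followed by the CAHS3 coding sequence inserted by Gibson assembly.

Downstream of the insert, before the T7 terminator, the annotation also detects a short multiple-cloning-site fragment, a Schistosoma japonicum GST coding sequence, a further polyhistidine stretch and a fragment of a solubility tag. The catalogue lists only the N-terminal His6 tag, so these may be untranslated backbone elements lying beyond the CAHS3 stop codon, but the record does not confirm this. The sequenced record is 7,036 nt, longer than the catalogued total size of 6,141 bp.

CAHS proteins are intrinsically disordered, tardigrade-specific proteins linked to desiccation tolerance. Going by the title of the associated publication, the recombinant protein was probably used to study reversible, stress-dependent filament and gel formation.
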