Addgene plasmid #192466: pEThT-RvCAHS3
Purpose: Bacterial expression of RvCAHS3
Depositing lab: Takekazu Kunieda. Depositing organization: The University of Tokyo. Publication: Stress-dependent cell stiffening by tardigrade tolerance proteins that reversibly form a filamentous network and gel. Tanaka A, Nakano T, Watanabe K, Masuda K, Honda G, Kamata S, Yasui R, Kozuka-Hata H, Watanabe C, Chinen T, Kitagawa D, Sawai S, Oyama M, Yanagisawa M, Kunieda T. PLoS Biol. 2022 Sep 6;20(9):e3001780. doi: 10.1371/journal.pbio.3001780. eCollection 2022 Sep. PubMed 36067153.
Backbone
  Vector backbone: pEThT
  Backbone manufacturer: Modified from pET-22b(+) [Park J-M, et al (2002) Biochem Biophys Res Commun 291, 23-28.]
  Backbone size w/o insert (bp): 6128
  Total vector size (bp): 6141
  Vector type: Bacterial Expression
Growth in bacteria
  Bacterial resistance: Ampicillin, 100 μg/mL
  Growth temperature: 37°C
  Growth strain: DH5alpha
  Copy number: Unknown
Gene/Insert
  Gene/Insert name: CAHS3 (alt name: RvCAHS3)
  Species: Ramazzottius varieornatus
  Insert size (bp): 912
  GenBank ID: AB650501.1
  Promoter: T7
  Tag / fusion protein: His6 (N terminal on backbone)
  Cloning method: Gibson Cloning
  Sequencing primers: 5′ T7
Terms and licenses: Academic/Nonprofit Terms; Industry Terms: Not Available to Industry
How to cite: pEThT-RvCAHS3 was a gift from Takekazu Kunieda (Addgene plasmid # 192466 ; http://n2t.net/addgene:192466 ; RRID:Addgene_192466)
